>Addgene plasmid #228798 | MSI1_RRM1_pGEX | addgene full sequence | sequence record 456258 | Addgene NGS Result
TCAGGGGGGCGGAGCCTATGGAAAAACGCCAGCAACGCGGCCTTTTTACGGTTCCTGGCCTTTTGCTGGC
CTTTTGCTCACATGTTCTTTCCTGCGTTATCCCCTGATTCTGTGGATAACCGTATTACCGCCTTTGAGTG
AGCTGATACCGCTCGCCGCAGCCGAACGACCGAGCGCAGCGAGTCAGTGAGCGAGGAAGCGGAAGAGCGC
CTGATGCGGTATTTTCTCCTTACGCATCTGTGCGGTATTTCACACCGCATAAATTCCGACACCATCGAAT
GGCGCAAAACCTTTCGCGGTATGGCATGATAGCGCCCGGAAGAGAGTCAATTCAGGGTGGTGAATGTGAA
ACCAGTAACGTTATACGATGTCGCAGAGTATGCCGGTGTCTCTTATCAGACCGTTTCCCGCGTGGTGAAC
CAGGCCAGCCACGTTTCTGCGAAAACGCGGGAAAAAGTGGAAGCGGCGATGGCGGAGCTGAATTACATTC
CCAACCGCGTGGCACAACAACTGGCGGGCAAACAGTCGTTGCTGATTGGCGTTGCCACCTCCAGTCTGGC
CCTGCACGCGCCGTCGCAAATTGTCGCGGCGATTAAATCTCGCGCCGATCAACTGGGTGCCAGCGTGGTG
GTGTCGATGGTAGAACGAAGCGGCGTCGAAGCCTGTAAAGCGGCGGTGCACAATCTTCTCGCGCAACGCG
TCAGTGGGCTGATCATTAACTATCCGCTGGATGACCAGGATGCCATTGCTGTGGAAGCTGCCTGCACTAA
TGTTCCGGCGTTATTTCTTGATGTCTCTGACCAGACACCCATCAACAGTATTATTTTCTCCCATGAAGAC
GGTACGCGACTGGGCGTGGAGCATCTGGTCGCATTGGGTCACCAGCAAATCGCGCTGTTAGCGGGCCCAT
TAAGTTCTGTCTCGGCGCGTCTGCGTCTGGCTGGCTGGCATAAATATCTCACTCGCAATCAAATTCAGCC
GATAGCGGAACGGGAAGGCGACTGGAGTGCCATGTCCGGTTTTCAACAAACCATGCAAATGCTGAATGAG
GGCATCGTTCCCACTGCGATGCTGGTTGCCAACGATCAGATGGCGCTGGGCGCAATGCGCGCCATTACCG
AGTCCGGGCTGCGCGTTGGTGCGGATATCTCGGTAGTGGGATACGACGATACCGAAGACAGCTCATGTTA
TATCCCGCCGTTAACCACCATCAAACAGGATTTTCGCCTGCTGGGGCAAACCAGCGTGGACCGCTTGCTG
CAACTCTCTCAGGGCCAGGCGGTGAAGGGCAATCAGCTGTTGCCCGTCTCACTGGTGAAAAGAAAAACCA
CGCTAGCGCCCAATACGCAAACCGCCTCTCCCCGCGCGTTGGCCGATTCATTAATGCAGCTGGCACGACA
GGTTTCCCGACTGGAAAGCGGGCAGTGAGCGCAACGCAATTAATGTAAGTTAGCTCACTCATTAGGCACC
CCAGGCTTTACACTTTATGCTTCCGGCTCGTATGTTGTGTGGAATTGTGAGCGGATAACAATTTCACACA
GGAAACAGCTATGACCATGATTACGGATTCACTGGCCGTCGTTTTACAACGTCGTGACTGGGAAAACCCT
GGCGTTACCCAACTTAATCGCCTTGCAGCACATCCCCCTTTCGCCAGCTGGCGTAATAGCGAAGAGGCCC
GCACCGATCGCCCTTCCCAACAGTTGCGCAGCCTGAATGGCGAATGGCGCTTTGCCTGGTTTCCGGCACC
AGAAGCGGTGCCGGAAAGCTGGCTGGAGTGCGATCTTCCTGAGGCCGATACTGTCGTCGTCCCCTCAAAC
TGGCAGATGCACGGTTACGATGCGCCCATCTACACCAACGTGACCTATCCCATTACGGTCAATCCGCCGT
TTGTTCCCACGGAGAATCCGACGGGTTGTTACTCGCTCACATTTAATGTTGATGAAAGCTGGCTACAGGA
AGGCCAGACGCGAATTATTTTTGATGGCGTTGGAATTAGCTTATCGACTGCACGGTGCACCAATGCTTCT
GGCGTCAGGCAGCCATCGGAAGCTGTGGTATGGCTGTGCAGGTCGTAAATCACTGCATAATTCGTGTCGC
TCAAGGCGCACTCCCGTTCTGGATAATGTTTTTTGCGCCGACATCATAACGGTTCTGGCAAATATTCTGA
AATGAGCTGTTGACAATTAATCATCGGCTCGTATAATGTGTGGAATTGTGAGCGGATAACAATTTCACAC
AGGAAACAGTATTCATGTCCCCTATACTAGGTTATTGGAAAATTAAGGGCCTTGTGCAACCCACTCGACT
TCTTTTGGAATATCTTGAAGAAAAATATGAAGAGCATTTGTATGAGCGCGATGAAGGTGATAAATGGCGA
AACAAAAAGTTTGAATTGGGTTTGGAGTTTCCCAATCTTCCTTATTATATTGATGGTGATGTTAAATTAA
CACAGTCTATGGCCATCATACGTTATATAGCTGACAAGCACAACATGTTGGGTGGTTGTCCAAAAGAGCG
TGCAGAGATTTCAATGCTTGAAGGAGCGGTTTTGGATATTAGATACGGTGTTTCGAGAATTGCATATAGT
AAAGACTTTGAAACTCTCAAAGTTGATTTTCTTAGCAAGCTACCTGAAATGCTGAAAATGTTCGAAGATC
GTTTATGTCATAAAACATATTTAAATGGTGATCATGTAACCCATCCTGACTTCATGTTGTATGACGCTCT
TGATGTTGTTTTATACATGGACCCAATGTGCCTGGATGCGTTCCCAAAATTAGTTTGTTTTAAAAAACGT
ATTGAAGCTATCCCACAAATTGATAAGTACTTGAAATCCAGCAAGTATATAGCATGGCCTTTGCAGGGCT
GGCAAGCCACGTTTGGTGGTGGCGACCATCCTCCAAAATCGGATCTGGAAGTTCTGTTCCAGGGGCCCCT
GGGATTAATGGACGAAAAAACCACCGGTTGGCGTGGTGGTCACGTTGTTGAAGGTCTGGCTGGTGAACTG
GAACAGCTGCGTGCTCGTCTGGAACACCACCCGCAGGGTCAGCGTGAACCGGGATCCTGCAAGATGTTCA
TCGGAGGACTCAGTTGGCAGACCACGCAGGAAGGGCTGCGCGAATACTTCGGCCAGTTCGGGGAGGTGAA
AGAGTGTCTGGTGATGCGGGACCCCCTGACCAAAAGATCCAGGGGTTTCGGCTTCGTCACTTTCATGGAC
CAGGCGGGGGTGGATAAAGTGCTGGCGCAATCGCGGCACGAGCTCGACTCCAAAACAATTGACCCCAAGG
TGGCCTTTCCTCGAAGAGCACAGCCTAAGTGAGCGGCCGCATCGTGACTGACTGACGATCTGCCTCGCGC
GTTTCGGTGATGACGGTGAAAACCTCTGACACATGCAGCTCCCGGAGACGGTCACAGCTTGTCTGTAAGC
GGATGCCGGGAGCAGACAAGCCCGTCAGGGCGCGTCAGCGGGTGTTGGCGGGTGTCGGGGCGCAGCCATG
ACCCAGTCACGTAGCGATAGCGGAGTGTATAATTCTTGAAGACGAAAGGGCCTCGTGATACGCCTATTTT
TATAGGTTAATGTCATGATAATAATGGTTTCTTAGACGTCAGGTGGCACTTTTCGGGGAAATGTGCGCGG
AACCCCTATTTGTTTATTTTTCTAAATACATTCAAATATGTATCCGCTCATGAGACAATAACCCTGATAA
ATGCTTCAATAATATTGAAAAAGGAAGAGTATGAGTATTCAACATTTCCGTGTCGCCCTTATTCCCTTTT
TTGCGGCATTTTGCCTTCCTGTTTTTGCTCACCCAGAAACGCTGGTGAAAGTAAAAGATGCTGAAGATCA
GTTGGGTGCACGAGTGGGTTACATCGAACTGGATCTCAACAGCGGTAAGATCCTTGAGAGTTTTCGCCCC
GAAGAACGTTTTCCAATGATGAGCACTTTTAAAGTTCTGCTATGTGGCGCGGTATTATCCCGTGTTGACG
CCGGGCAAGAGCAACTCGGTCGCCGCATACACTATTCTCAGAATGACTTGGTTGAGTACTCACCAGTCAC
AGAAAAGCATCTTACGGATGGCATGACAGTAAGAGAATTATGCAGTGCTGCCATAACCATGAGTGATAAC
ACTGCGGCCAACTTACTTCTGACAACGATCGGAGGACCGAAGGAGCTAACCGCTTTTTTGCACAACATGG
GGGATCATGTAACTCGCCTTGATCGTTGGGAACCGGAGCTGAATGAAGCCATACCAAACGACGAGCGTGA
CACCACGATGCCTGCAGCAATGGCAACAACGTTGCGCAAACTATTAACTGGCGAACTACTTACTCTAGCT
TCCCGGCAACAATTAATAGACTGGATGGAGGCGGATAAAGTTGCAGGACCACTTCTGCGCTCGGCCCTTC
CGGCTGGCTGGTTTATTGCTGATAAATCTGGAGCCGGTGAGCGTGGGTCTCGCGGTATCATTGCAGCACT
GGGGCCAGATGGTAAGCCCTCCCGTATCGTAGTTATCTACACGACGGGGAGTCAGGCAACTATGGATGAA
CGAAATAGACAGATCGCTGAGATAGGTGCCTCACTGATTAAGCATTGGTAACTGTCAGACCAAGTTTACT
CATATATACTTTAGATTGATTTAAAACTTCATTTTTAATTTAAAAGGATCTAGGTGAAGATCCTTTTTGA
TAATCTCATGACCAAAATCCCTTAACGTGAGTTTTCGTTCCACTGAGCGTCAGACCCCGTAGAAAAGATC
AAAGGATCTTCTTGAGATCCTTTTTTTCTGCGCGTAATCTGCTGCTTGCAAACAAAAAAACCACCGCTAC
CAGCGGTGGTTTGTTTGCCGGATCAAGAGCTACCAACTCTTTTTCCGAAGGTAACTGGCTTCAGCAGAGC
GCAGATACCAAATACTGTCCTTCTAGTGTAGCCGTAGTTAGGCCACCACTTCAAGAACTCTGTAGCACCG
CCTACATACCTCGCTCTGCTAATCCTGTTACCAGTGGCTGCTGCCAGTGGCGATAAGTCGTGTCTTACCG
GGTTGGACTCAAGACGATAGTTACCGGATAAGGCGCAGCGGTCGGGCTGAACGGGGGGTTCGTGCACACA
GCCCAGCTTGGAGCGAACGACCTACACCGAACTGAGATACCTACAGCGTGAGCTATGAGAAAGCGCCACG
CTTCCCGAAGGGAGAAAGGCGGACAGGTATCCGGTAAGCGGCAGGGTCGGAACAGGAGAGCGCACGAGGG
AGCTTCCAGGGGGAAACGCCTGGTATCTTTATAGTCCTGTCGGGTTTCGCCACCTCTGACTTGAGCGTCG
ATTTTTGTGATGCTCG
Features (pLannotate 1.2.2; 18 found; start..end, strand, type, name):
     72..205     +  rep_origin     RSF ori (fragment): Plasmids containing the RSF 1030 origin of replication can be propagated in E. coli cells that contain additional plasmids with compatible origins.
    210..261     -  misc_feature   bom (fragment): basis of mobility region from pBR322
    268..345     +  promoter       lacI promoter: lacI
    346..1428    +  CDS            lacI: lac repressor; lacI; The lac repressor binds to the lac operator to inhibit transcription in E. coli. This inhibition can be relieved by adding lactose or isopropyl-β-D-thiogalactopyranoside (IPTG).
   1441..1462    +  protein_bind   CAP binding site: CAP binding activates transcription in the presence of cAMP. E. coli catabolite activator protein
   1477..1507    +  promoter       lac promoter: promoter for the E. coli lac operon
   1515..1531    +  protein_bind   lac operator: The lac repressor binds to the lac operator to inhibit transcription in E. coli. This inhibition can be relieved by adding lactose or isopropyl-β-D-thiogalactopyranoside (IPTG). lac repressor encoded by lacI
   1551..1724    +  CDS            lacZα: LacZα fragment of β-galactosidase; lacZ fragment
   1988..2104    -  CDS            yciV (fragment): RNAAM_ECOLI - Also known as trpH From Escherichia coli (strain K12).
   2180..2208    +  promoter       tac promoter: strong E. coli promoter; hybrid between the trp and lac UV5 promoters
   2216..2232    +  protein_bind   lac operator: The lac repressor binds to the lac operator to inhibit transcription in E. coli. This inhibition can be relieved by adding lactose or isopropyl-β-D-thiogalactopyranoside (IPTG). lac repressor encoded by lacI
   2255..2908    +  CDS            GST26_SCHJA: Experimental evidence at protein level: Swiss-Prot protein existence level 1. GST isoenzymes appear to play a central role in the parasite detoxification system. Other functions are also suspected including a role in increasing the solubility of haematin in the parasite gut. From Schistosoma japonicum (Blood fluke).
   3041..3319    +  CDS            MSI1 (fragment): MSI1H_HUMAN - Experimental evidence at protein level: Swiss-Prot protein existence level 1. RNA binding protein that regulates the expression of target mRNAs at the translation level. Regulates expression of the NOTCH1 antagonist NUMB. Binds RNA containing the sequence 5'-GUUAGUUAGUUAGUU- 3' and other sequences containing the pattern 5'-[GA]U(1-3)AGU-3'. May play a role in the proliferation and maintenance of stem cells in the central nervous system (By similarity). From Homo sapiens (Human).
   3350..3389    +  CDS            rop (fragment): Rop protein, which maintains plasmids at low copy number; rop
   3491..3531    +  misc_feature   bom (fragment): basis of mobility region from pBR322
   3636..3740    +  promoter       AmpR promoter: bla
   3741..4601    +  CDS            AmpR: β-lactamase; bla; confers resistance to ampicillin, carbenicillin, and related antibiotics
   4772..24      +  rep_origin     ori (across the origin): high-copy-number ColE1/pMB1/pBR322/pUC origin of replication
