[The description below was written by a language model from this plasmid's Addgene catalogue record and pLannotate feature annotations shown in this document.]
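Description:
MSI1_RRM1_pGEX is a bacterial expression plasmid built on the pGEX-6P-1 backbone (about 5.3 kb in total) for producing the first RNA recognition motif (RRM1) of mouse Musashi-1 (Msi1) as a recombinant fusion protein in E. coli. It replicates from a ColE1/pMB1-type origin and is selected with ampicillin through the β-lactamase (AmpR) gene and its own promoter. The short rop, bom and RSF ori hits in the feature table are fragments, best read as backbone remnants rather than functional elements.

The expression cassette is driven by the tac promoter, a strong trp/lac hybrid, followed by a lac operator. The plasmid also carries lacI with its promoter, so transcription stays repressed until it is induced with IPTG. Downstream lies the Schistosoma japonicum glutathione S-transferase (GST) coding sequence, then a gap of roughly 130 bp before the Musashi-1 fragment. The catalogue lists both GST and a streptavidin-binding peptide (SBP) as N-terminal tags. SBP is not annotated in the feature table, but it presumably lies in this unannotated interval. The 255 bp insert was cloned between BamHI and NotI sites, both of which are retained. The annotation software matched the insert to human MSI1, whereas the record gives the species as mouse; this likely reflects high conservation between the orthologues.

The dual GST–SBP tag provides two independent affinity handles for purifying or capturing the protein. The stated purpose is recombinant expression of the isolated RRM1 domain, and the associated study examined how tandem RNA-binding domains contribute to RNA selectivity.
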