Addgene plasmid #228798: MSI1_RRM1_pGEX
Purpose: Recombinant expression of mouse MSI1 RRM1 with dual-affinity tag
Depositing lab: Daniel Dominguez. Depositing organization: University of North Carolina at Chapel Hill. Publication: Dissecting RNA selectivity mediated by tandem RNA-binding domains. Harris SE, Hu Y, Bridges K, Cavazos FF Jr, Martyr JG, Guzman BB, Murn J, Aleman MM, Dominguez D. J Biol Chem. 2025 May;301(5):108435. doi: 10.1016/j.jbc.2025.108435. Epub 2025 Mar 20. PubMed 40120682.
Backbone
  Vector backbone: pGEX-6P-1
  Backbone size w/o insert (bp): 5084
  Total vector size (bp): 5336
  Vector type: Bacterial Expression
Growth in bacteria
  Bacterial resistance: Ampicillin, 100 μg/mL
  Growth temperature: 37°C
  Growth strain: DH5alpha
  Copy number: Unknown
Gene/Insert
  Gene/Insert name: Musashi-1 RRM1 (alt name: MSI1 RRM1)
  Species: M. musculus (mouse)
  Insert size (bp): 255
  GenBank ID: NM_008629.1
  Entrez Gene: Msi1 (a.k.a. Msi1h, Musahi1, m-Msi-1)
  Tag / fusion protein: GST (N terminal on insert); SBP (N terminal on insert)
  Cloning method: Restriction Enzyme; 5′ cloning site BamHI (not destroyed); 3′ cloning site NotI (not destroyed)
  Sequencing primers: 5′ GGGCTGGCAAGCCACGTTTGGTG; 3′ CCGGGAGCTGCATGTGTCAGAGG
Terms and licenses: Academic/Nonprofit Terms; Industry Terms: Not Available to Industry
Depositor comments: Please visit https://doi.org/10.1101/2024.10.17.618930 for bioRxiv preprint.
How to cite: MSI1_RRM1_pGEX was a gift from Daniel Dominguez (Addgene plasmid # 228798 ; http://n2t.net/addgene:228798 ; RRID:Addgene_228798)
